>Addgene plasmid #153870 | pGBW-m4046680 | addgene full sequence | sequence record 300417 | Ginkgo NGS Result
CTCTCGCGTTGCATTTCTGTTCTGTAAAAATGCAGCTCAGATTCTTTGTTTGAAAAATTAGCGCTCTCGC
GTTGCATTTTTGTTTTACAAAAATGAAGCACAGATTCTTCGTTGGTAAAATAGCGCTTTCGCGTTGCATT
TCTGTTCTGTAAAAATGCAGCTCAGATTCTTTGTTTGAAAAATTAGCGCTCTCGCGTTGCATTTTTGTTC
TACAAAATGAAGCACAGATGCTTCGTTACTCGGGTAATAACTGATATAATTAAATTGAAGCTCTAATTTG
TGAGTTTAGTATACATGCATTTACTTATAATACAGTTTTTTAGTTTTGCTGGCCGCATCTTCTCAAATAT
GCTTCCCAGCCTGCTTTTCTGTAACGTTCACCCTCTACCTTAGCATCCCTTCCCTTTGCAAATAGTCCTC
TTCCAACAATAATAATGTCAGATCCTGTAGAAACCACATCATCCACGGTTCTATACTGTTGACCCAATGC
ATCTCCCTTGTCATCTAAACCCACACCGGGTGTCATAATCAACCAATCGTAACCTTCATCTCTTCCACCC
ATGTCTCTTTGAGCAATAAAGCCGATAACAAAATCTTTGTCGCTCTTCGCAATGTCAACAGTACCCTTAG
TATATTCTCCAGTAGATAGGGAGCCCTTGCATGACAATTCTGCTAACATCAAAAGGCCTCTAGGTTCCTT
TGTTACTTCTTCTGCCGCCTGCTTCAAACCGCTAACAATACCTGGGCCCACCACACCGTGTGCATTCGTA
ATGTCTGCCCATTCTGCTATTCTGTATACACCCGCAGAGTACTGCAATTTGACTGTATTACCAATGTCAG
CAAATTTTCTGTCCTCGAAGAGTAAAAAATTGTACTTGGCGGATAATGCCTTTAGCGGCTTAACTGTGCC
CTCCATGGAAAAATCAGTCAAGATATCCACATGTGTTTTTAGTAAACAAATTTTGGGACCTAATGCTTCA
ACTAACTCCAGTAATTCCTTGGTGGTACGAACATCCAATGAAGCACACAAGTTTGTTTGCTTTTCGTGCA
TGATATTAAATAGCTTGGCAGCAACAGGACTAGGATGAGTAGCAGCACGTTCCTTATATGTAGCTTTCGA
CATGATTTATCTTCGTTTCCTGCACGTTTTTGTTCTGTGCAGTTGGGTTAAGAATACTGGGCAATTTCAT
GTTTCTTCAACACTACATATGCGTATATATACCAATCTAAGTCTGTGCTCCTTCCTTCGTTCTTCCTTCT
GTTCGGAGATTACCGAATCAAAAAAATTTCAAGGAAACCGTGTACTGCAGTGCACTAGTGGTTCGGCGGC
CGCTTTGTACAGAAAAAAAAGAAAAATTTGAAATATAAATAACGTTCTTAATACTAACATAACTATTAAA
AAAAATAAATAGGGACCTAGACTTCAGGTTGTCTAACTCCTTCCTTTTCGGTTAGAGCGGATGTGGGAGG
AGGGCGTGAATGTAAGCGTGACATAACTAATTACATGATATCGACAAAGGAAAAGGGGCCTGTTTACGTG
TAGTGCAATTTAACACCCTTCAATACAGGTTCAGAGTCGTCTTCATCGAACTTGCAACAAGAACCGCAGC
TGCAACAACCCTTTAAACAAGAACAACATGAGGTCATACAGCACAACATGATGGTCACCATAACAATAGC
AATCAGCCCTGCGATAAAACCCAACCAGATGTACCACGGCCATTTAATGTATTGTTCGTACTTACCTAGT
TCTTGGAGATCAATCAATGACTCGTTCAAGTTCTTGGCAACCTCATTTAACCTGTCTATTTCCTTTTGAA
TGTTAACCACGGAAGCGTTAATGCCAGATATGTCACCTAGATCAACGTCAGGGGAGGTGTGATTCTTAAA
GTATTTATCCAATTCTTCCTTGAAGGAATCTAATTCTGGTTGGAGTGGATCATAAACGGTGTTGTTGACA
ATACCGATGACAACGTCACAATTACCGGATACGAAGGTGTTGTCAGTAGTAATAATTTGGGGCTCGTAGA
AGTTTCTTTGTGTGACGAACCAGTGAGTACCATTAGAAACGAAAACACCTTCTCTTGGGAAGTGAGCTTT
ACCATCGTGACAGATGGCAGGAGCTGTAGTGAAGTTCTTTTCCTGAGCCGGCACGTAAGTAACATGCAAA
AAGACGACACCGTGCGGGGCAGATTGGGGAAAGGACATCAAATGATAACCTTTACCACAGAAGTCAACAC
GCTTAGACTGACCTAGGACACATTCACTCATCTTGGTCGCGGCTAAATTAGCACTAGCTCTAATTTCAGC
AGCGCGGATAAGTTGTTGAGTAACGTAGGTTTGTAGCGATTGCAATCTTCCGGTGATCAATCTATCGATT
TGTACTTCGGCCTCAACCTTATCCAACCTAGATAAGATATCGTTGAGTACGGAAGAAATGGCCCCGAAGT
TAGAGGACAACTGTTTTACGAGGGTGTTCAAAGCTTGAGCATTCTGGTTAACAACGTCTTGTAGTTTACC
AAGCGCCGAAGCAGTCGAGGACAAAGAGTCTTGAATCTTACCAATGGCCGAGTTGAATTGATTAGCGATT
AGCTTTTGGTTTTCATACAGAACGTTTTGAGTAACTCCTATCCCGTTGAATCTGTAAGCCATTTGCATAG
CAAATGGGATTTGCAATGCAGCACCAGCACCAAATGTCCAACCAGAAGTAATCGTCCCAGCCAAGAGCGC
TGAGGTATATTGAGCGATCATTTCATCAGTCAATAGTGGGGGCAACACGGTAAGACCATTGAACTTCTGC
GCACATATCAAGTCTCGGGCTGCAATGTCACCCAAGCAATCGCCATATTGCTTGATGAATCCAGCGTCGG
CTAACGTAACTTTATTAAATAATAAATCTTCGATAAACGATCTCTTGGATGGCTTTGATGGATCTGGCAA
GATTTGGCTAAAGTTGAAACCGCCGAAATCCTTAATGGGTGGGGTCTTGTAGATTTGCTTGACTTGGGCA
AATACTTCCTGGGTGTTTTTGTCTTGTTCGACAGCAATACCCGTAAGAGCACGGTTCAATTGTGTGCAGA
AGGAACCGTATTGTAACAACAAATTAGAACACTCAGTAGAGTCACCACAGATATACATTGTACAATCCAC
TGAGGTCTTTGTCATAGAGACAGGTAAGATTTCAGTAGTAACAGAAATAGTGAAATTAGTTGGTATAGCA
ATAGAATTGTTACTGTATGCGACTGAGTTTTCGGCACCTAGGCTCATGGTGTATGCAATGATACTTTGTG
AAGCAACACTTCTAGCTCTTCTTGGTGAATTAGTCTGTGTTTGGTAGGATGCACAGATTCCGGCACCAAT
TGGAATGTCACATTCATAGGAGTTGTTGACATGCTCAGCACCTATCAAACAACCAGCTCTTGTTTGGAAA
ACATTAGAACCAGTAGAGTAGACTCTCCAAGTAGGGGTTAGTTGGTCAGCGTGGATAGCAACTGGCACTT
CCGTACAGTTGACGTCTTGGTATAAAACGGCGACCTGATTAGAAGTGTTGGTTCCAGGGGTAATAACGCT
AACACCACCAAAGGAACATGGAGTGATGTCCAAAATTTCCAAAGTTTGAGGATCCCGGACCGCATCGGTC
GTATCTGCAATATCTCTACCGAATTGTTGGAATGGCAGGAACTTCTTGTTGGATTCGGTCAATACGCCAG
TACCAGTAAGACCATTGAAATTGAAGTTGACACACTTATTTTTAACCAAGTTCGTGGACTTTTTGGGACC
GCAGACTGTAGCTGGGGCATGCAATAGTTCAAAAGACAGGACAACAACTCTATATGGTTGGTAACCAACT
CCGTTGGTTGGCTGAAAACCGTAAGATTGTAAGGGGAAGTAACAGTTAAAACCTTCGACCCCATTACAAG
GAGTAGAACCAGCTTGATAAATCTCGGTACTTATGTCTCTTTCGAAAGGTTTCAAATTAGACTTACGAAA
TAGGCGGTACAAATAGTTATAGTTCCCACCAACCTTCGAATCCAAGTTGTTGCTATTCCAAGCGATCACG
CAACCGGTGAAGTCGTCTGGCAATTTGTAGTTGTAATCAGCAATCTTACCGGTTTGACCTGGCGCGATTT
GTCTTACTTCATCGCCTCTAATGACAAAGGAGTCTGCGTAAACATTAGTGAAGCATAAGTCGTTAAGCTT
GGTTGGCGAAACCCCGTAACATTTGAAAGTAGAGAAGGAAGCACTGTTATATAGTACAGAGTAATCTGCC
ACACAATTGGAGATTCTCTTACGGTTCCAAGCGTACACAGAAGCAAACCTTGTGGCATTAAAAACCTCAC
CGAATGGACACAAGTTGGTGATATTTGGGAATCTGACTATTGATTCAGTTGGTTGAACTCTAAAGTTGCT
AGTTTGGTATATACCCTTTTCAACTGTGAAAGATTTTAGGGTGCACTTAGTTTCGCTCAATGGATCCAAA
GCACAGTCTACAGCATCGGTAATTGTCCCGTTTTCATTGTACTTGAGCAGAAAGGTTCTTGGCTGCAAAT
AACCGACATAGTAGGCAGCAGCACCCGCAGTCCATCCAGACGAGGAGTCACCAGGAGTTAAATATGATCG
GTGTAAGGCTAGCAAAGTTTGAAATCTCGTAATGTTGATACCAATCGGCAAATCAACGAGTGGTTCCAAA
GCAGAGAAACCCTGAGGTAAATCTCTAACTAGGTTAATTGGTGTGTGCTTAGAGTAGATCTTAAAGTAAC
CGTCGATATTTTTGAAGACAAATTCTCTCAAGTTCTTGAAGTTGCCTTGCTTACCCTCCAAATCCATCAG
GAAAGGTTGACTGACGTATTCGAAGGTACAGTTGTTAGCACTTGAATAAACCCGAAATTCGGATTCCATC
CAGCTTTTATTATTCTTATGGTAATAAACACCCAAAAACGGGTCGTTACAGAATTGGAACTCACAGACTT
TAATTACAACATTAGTAGCGTTGTTGACAATTAACAAAGATTGAGTCTTGGAATCAAGCGTGGTTCCAAA
GATCCAACCTCTAATGATGTTAGACTTTTCTGTGGAAGCGAAGTAGACACCGTCATTGAATGGCAACACT
GGGTTATCGAACCTCTTAGTACCATTGGTACCAGAAACGTGTATGGCGTGAAACCAAGTAACGTTTGAAA
AGAATGGCAAGAACAAATCTTGGGTACTATGTAAAACCGAAGAACGAAATACTTTGTCGGGGTAATAGAC
GCCTCTGGTGAAAGAGTTAGTGTATGCTGGAGGTAGCTGCGTGCGAGTTGTCAGATTAACGCATTGGGAG
CTCACCAATGGAAGCAAAACTAAAAAGACGAACATTATAGTTTTTTCTCCTTGACGTTAAAGTATAGAGG
TATATTAACAATTTTTTGTTGATACTTTTATGACATTTGAATAAGAAGTAATACAAACTGAAAATGTTGA
AAGTATTAGTTAAAGTGGTTATGCAGCTTTTCCATTTATATATCTGTTAATAGATCAAAAATCATCGCTT
CGCTGATTAATTACCCCAGAAATAAGGCTAAAAAACTAATCGCATTATCATCCTATGGTTGTTAATTTGA
TTCGTTAATTTGAAGGTTTGTGGGGCCAGGTTACTGCCAATTTTTCCTCTTCATAACCATAAAAGCTAGT
ATTGTAGAATCTTTATTGTTCGGAGCAGTGCGGCGCGAGGCACATCTGCGTTTCAGGAACGCGACCGGTG
AAGACGAGGACGCACGGAGGAGAGTCTTCCGTCGGAGGGCTGTCGCCCGCTCGGCGGCTTCTAATCCGTA
CTTCAATATAGCAAGCGGCCGCTCTAACTGACCATTTAAATCATACCTGACCTCCATAGCAGAAAGTCAA
AAGCCTCCGACCGGAGGCTTTTGACTTGATCGGCACGTAAGAGGTTCCAACTTTCACCATAATGAAATAA
GATCACTACCGGGCGTATTTTTTGAGTTATCGAGATTTTCAGGAGCTAAGGAAGCTAAAATGAGTATTCA
ACATTTCCGTGTCGCCCTTATTCCCTTTTTTGCGGCATTTTGCCTTCCTGTTTTTGCTCACCCAGAAACG
CTGGTGAAAGTAAAAGATGCTGAAGATCAGTTGGGTGCACGAGTGGGTTACATCGAACTGGATCTCAACA
GCGGTAAGATCCTTGAGAGTTTACGCCCCGAAGAACGTTTTCCAATGATGAGCACTTTTAAAGTTCTGCT
ATGTGGCGCGGTATTATCCCGTATTGACGCCGGGCAAGAGCAACTCGGTCGCCGCATACACTATTCTCAG
AATGACTTGGTTGAGTACTCACCAGTCACAGAAAAGCATCTCACGGATGGCATGACAGTAAGAGAATTAT
GCAGTGCTGCCATAACCATGAGTGATAACACTGCGGCCAACTTACTTCTGGCAACGATCGGAGGACCGAA
GGAGCTAACCGCTTTTTTGCACAACATGGGGGATCATGTAACTCGCCTTGATCGTTGGGAACCGGAGCTG
AATGAAGCCATACCAAACGACGAGCGTGACACCACGATGCCTGTAGCAATGGCAACAACGTTGCGCAAAC
TATTAACTGGCGAACTACTTACTCTAGCTTCCCGGCAACAATTAATAGACTGGATGGAGGCGGATAAAGT
TGCAGGATCACTTCTGCGCTCGGCCCTCCCGGCTGGCTGGTTTATTGCTGATAAATCTGGAGCCGGTGAG
CGTGGGTCTCGCGGTATCATTGCAGCACTGGGGCCAGATGGTAAGCCCTCCCGCATCGTAGTTATCTACA
CGACGGGGAGTCAGGCAACTATGGATGAACGAAATAGACAGATCGCTGAGATAGGTGCCTCACTGATTAA
GCATTGGTAAGTGACCAAACAGGAAAAAACCGCCCTTAACATGGCCCGCTTTATCAGAAGCCAGACATTA
ACGCTTCTGGAGAAACTCAACGAGCTGGACGCGGATGAACAGGCAGACATCTGTGAATCGCTTCACGACC
ACGCTGATGAGCTTTACCGCAGCTGCCTCGCGCGTTTCGGTGATGACGGTGAAAACCTCTGATGAGGGCC
CAAATGTAATCACCTGGCTCACCTTCGGGTGGGCCTTTCTGCGTTGCTGGCGTTTTTCCATAGGCTCCGC
CCCCCTGACGAGCATCACAAAAATCGATGCTCAAGTCAGAGGTGGCGAAACCCGACAGGACTATAAAGAT
ACCAGGCGTTTACCCCTGGAAGCTCCCTCGTGCGCTCTCCTGTTCCGACCCTGCCGCTTACCGGATACCT
GTCCGCCTTTCTCCCTTCGGGAAGCGTGGCGCTTTCTCATAGCTCACGCTGTAGGTATCTCAGTTCGGTG
TAGGTCGTTCGCTCCAAGCTGGGCTGTGTGCACGAACCCCCCGTTCAGCCCGACCGCTGCGCCTTATCCG
GTAACTATCGTCTTGAGTCCAACCCGGTAAGACACGACTTATCGCCACTGGCAGCAGCCACTGGTAACAG
GATTAGCAGAGCGAGGTATGTAGGCGGTGCTACAGAGTTCTTGAAGTGGTGGCCTAACTACGGCTACACT
AGAAGAACAGTATTTGGTATCTGCGCTCTGCTGAAGCCAGTTACCTCGGAAAAAGAGTTGGTAGCTCTTG
ATCCGGCAAACAAACCACCGCTGGTAGCGGTGGTTTTTTTGTTTGCAAGCAGCAGATTACGCGCAGAAAA
AAAGGATCTCAAGAAGATCCTTTGATTTTCTACCGAAGAAAGGCCCACCCGTGAAGGTGAGCCAGTGAGT
TGATTGCAGTCCAGTTACGCTGGAGTCAAGCTTGTAACACGCGGCCGCTCGGGAAGTTCCTATTCTCTAG
CTAGAAAGTATAGGAACTTCAGAGCGCTTTTGAAAACCAAAAGCGCTCTGATGACGCACTTTCAAAAAAC
CAAAAACGCACCGGACTGTAACGAGCTACTAAAATATTGCGAATACCGCTTCCACAAACATTGCTCAAAA
GTATCTCTTTGCTATATATCTCTGTGCTATATCCCTATATAACCTACCCATCCACCTTTCGCTCCTTGAA
CTTGCATCTAAACTCGACCTCTACATTTTTTATGTTTATCTCTAGTATTACTCTTTAGACAAAAAAATTG
TAGTAAGAACTATTCATAGAGTGAATCGAAAACAATACGAAAATGTAAACATTTCCTATACGTAGTATAT
AGAGACAAAATAGAAGAAACCGTTCATAATTTTCTGACCAATGAAGAATCATCAACGCTATCACTTTCTG
TTCACAAAGTATGCGCAATCCACATCGGTATAGAATATAATCGGGGATGCCTTTATCTTGAAAAAATGCA
CCCGCAGCTTCGCTAGTAATCAGTAAACGCGGGAAGTGGAGTCAGGCTTTTTTTATGGAAGAGAAAATAG
ACACCAAAGTAGCCTTCTTCTAACCTTAACGGACCTACAGTGCAAAAAGTTATCAAGAGACTGCATTATA
GAGCGCACAAAGGAGAAAAAAAGTAATCTAAGATGCTTTGTTAGAAAAATAGCGCTCTCGGGATGCATTT
TTGTAGAACAAAAAAGAAGTATAGATTCTTTGTTGGTAAAATAGCG
Features (pLannotate 1.2.2; 13 found; start..end, strand, type, name):
    320..1123    -  CDS            URA3: orotidine-5'-phosphate decarboxylase, required for uracil biosynthesis; S. cerevisiae URA3; yeast auxotrophic marker, counterselectable with 5-fluoroorotic acid (5-FOA)
   1124..1300    -  promoter       URA3 promoter (fragment): S. cerevisiae URA3
   1336..1508    -  terminator     CYC1 terminator (fragment): S. cerevisiae CYC1; transcription terminator for CYC1
   1537..5355    -  CDS            S: SPIKE_SARS2 - Experimental evidence at protein level: Swiss-Prot protein existence level 1. [Spike glycoprotein]: May down-regulate host tetherin (BST2) by lysosomal degradation, thereby counteracting its antiviral activity. From Severe acute respiratory syndrome coronavirus 2 (2019-nCoV) (SARS-CoV-2).
   5367..5808    -  promoter       GAL1 promoter: S. cerevisiae GAL1; inducible promoter, regulated by Gal4
   5875..5906    +  terminator     tonB terminator: bidirectional E. coli tonB-P14 transcription terminator
   5907..6009    +  promoter       cat promoter: promoter of the E. coli cat gene encoding chloramphenicol acetyltransferase
   6010..6870    +  CDS            AmpR: β-lactamase; bla; confers resistance to ampicillin, carbenicillin, and related antibiotics
   6871..7062    +  CDS            rop: Rop protein, which maintains plasmids at low copy number; rop
   7086..7113    +  terminator     T7Te terminator: phage T7 early transcription terminator
   7125..7712    -  rep_origin     ori: high-copy-number ColE1/pMB1/pBR322/pUC origin of replication
   7734..7763    -  terminator     T3Te terminator: phage T3 early transcription terminator
   7841..237     +  rep_origin     2μ ori (across the origin): yeast 2μ plasmid origin of replication
