[The description below was written by a language model from this plasmid's Addgene catalogue record and pLannotate feature annotations shown in this document.]
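Description:
pGBW-m4046680 is an E. coli–yeast shuttle plasmid for galactose-inducible expression of the SARS-CoV-2 spike (S) surface glycoprotein in Saccharomyces cerevisiae. The sequenced record is 8,586 nt. On the yeast side the backbone carries a 2μ origin, which supports episomal multicopy maintenance, and a URA3 cassette with a fragment of its native promoter. URA3 allows selection by uracil prototrophy in ura3 hosts and counterselection with 5-fluoroorotic acid. For propagation in bacteria the plasmid has a ColE1/pUC-type origin and a β-lactamase gene (AmpR) conferring ampicillin resistance, annotated as driven by a cat promoter. The bacterial module is flanked by short insulating terminators (tonB, T7Te, T3Te). The annotation also calls a short rop segment directly after AmpR, although the catalogue lists the plasmid as high copy.

The payload is the wild-type S coding sequence of about 3.8 kb, made by gene synthesis. It sits between the S. cerevisiae GAL1 promoter and a CYC1 terminator fragment, and this expression unit is in the same orientation as the URA3 cassette. GAL1 is regulated by Gal4, so in general it is repressed on glucose and strongly induced on galactose, which lets spike production be switched on after the culture has grown. No epitope tags, reporters or secretion signals other than the native protein sequence are annotated, and the record does not say whether the sequence was codon-optimised for yeast. The stated purpose is simply yeast expression of spike, and the record gives no further detail on specific downstream applications.
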