Addgene plasmid #153870: pGBW-m4046680
Purpose: Yeast expression plasmid for SARS-CoV-2 S (surface glycoprotein)
Depositing lab: Ginkgo Bioworks & Benjie Chen. Depositing organization: Ginkgo Bioworks.
Backbone
  Vector backbone: AmpR; 2u URA3
  Backbone size w/o insert (bp): 4078
  Vector type: Yeast Expression
  Selectable markers: URA3
Growth in bacteria
  Bacterial resistance: Ampicillin, 100 μg/mL
  Growth temperature: 37°C
  Growth strain: DH5alpha
  Copy number: High Copy
Gene/Insert
  Gene/Insert name: SARS-CoV-2 S (surface glycoprotein) (alt names: Spike protein; S protein)
  Species: Severe acute respiratory syndrome coronavirus 2
  Insert size (bp): 3815
  Mutation: wt
  Entrez Gene: S (a.k.a. GU280_gp02, spike glycoprotein)
  Promoter: pGAL1
  Cloning method: Unknown
Resource information
  A portion of this plasmid was derived from a plasmid made by: GinkgoBioworks
Depositor comments: NCBI reference sequence: 43740568. Created by gene synthesis with Not1 site.
How to cite: pGBW-m4046680 was a gift from Ginkgo Bioworks & Benjie Chen (Addgene plasmid # 153870 ; http://n2t.net/addgene:153870 ; RRID:Addgene_153870)
